>Addgene plasmid #164938 | MSCVpuro-6xHis_SUMO2 | addgene full sequence | sequence record 333695 | Addgene NGS Result
TGAAAGACCCCACCTGTAGGTTTGGCAAGCTAGCTTAAGTAACGCCATTTTGCAAGGCATGGAAAATACA
TAACTGAGAATAGAGAAGTTCAGATCAAGGTTAGGAACAGAGAGACAGCAGAATATGGGCCAAACAGGAT
ATCTGTGGTAAGCAGTTCCTGCCCCGGCTCAGGGCCAAGAACAGATGGTCCCCAGATGCGGTCCCGCCCT
CAGCAGTTTCTAGAGAACCATCAGATGTTTCCAGGGTGCCCCAAGGACCTGAAATGACCCTGTGCCTTAT
TTGAACTAACCAATCAGTTCGCTTCTCGCTTCTGTTCGCGCGCTTCTGCTCCCCGAGCTCAATAAAAGAG
CCCACAACCCCTCACTCGGCGCGCCAGTCCTCCGATAGACTGCGTCGCCCGGGTACCCGTATTCCCAATA
AAGCCTCTTGCTGTTTGCATCCGAATCGTGGACTCGCTGATCCTTGGGAGGGTCTCCTCAGATTGATTGA
CTGCCCACCTCGGGGGTCTTTCATTTGGAGGTTCCACCGAGATTTGGAGACCCCTGCCCAGGGACCACCG
ACCCCCCCGCCGGGAGGTAAGCTGGCCAGCGGTCGTTTCGTGTCTGTCTCTGTCTTTGTGCGTGTTTGTG
CCGGCATCTAATGTTTGCGCCTGCGTCTGTACTAGTTAGCTAACTAGCTCTGTATCTGGCGGACCCGTGG
TGGAACTGACGAGTTCTGAACACCCGGCCGCAACCCTGGGAGACGTCCCAGGGACTTTGGGGGCCGTTTT
TGTGGCCCGACCTGAGGAAGGGAGTCGATGTGGAATCCGACCCCGTCAGGATATGTGGTTCTGGTAGGAG
ACGAGAACCTAAAACAGTTCCCGCCTCCGTCTGAATTTTTGCTTTCGGTTTGGAACCGAAGCCGCGCGTC
TTGTCTGCTGCAGCGCTGCAGCATCGTTCTGTGTTGTCTCTGTCTGACTGTGTTTCTGTATTTGTCTGAA
AATTAGGGCCAGACTGTTACCACTCCCTTAAGTTTGACCTTAGGTCACTGGAAAGATGTCGAGCGGATCG
CTCACAACCAGTCGGTAGATGTCAAGAAGAGACGTTGGGTTACCTTCTGCTCTGCAGAATGGCCAACCTT
TAACGTCGGATGGCCGCGAGACGGCACCTTTAACCGAGACCTCATCACCCAGGTTAAGATCAAGGTCTTT
TCACCTGGCCCGCATGGACACCCAGACCAGGTCCCCTACATCGTGACCTGGGAAGCCTTGGCTTTTGACC
CCCCTCCCTGGGTCAAGCCCTTTGTACACCCTAAGCCTCCGCCTCCTCTTCCTCCATCCGCCCCGTCTCT
CCCCCTTGAACCTCCTCGTTCGACCCCGCCTCGATCCTCCCTTTATCCAGCCCTCACTCCTTCTCTAGGC
GCCGGAATTAGATCTATGGCTCATCATCATCATCATCATGTTGGATCCATGGCCGACGAAAAGCCCAAGG
AAGGAGTCAAGACTGAGAACAACGATCATATTAATTTGAAGGTGGCGGGGCAGGATGGTTCTGTGGTGCA
GTTTAAGATTAAGAGGCATACACCACTTAGTAAACTAATGAAAGCCTATTGTGAACGACAGGGATTGTCA
ATGAGGCAGATCAGATTCCGATTTGACGGGCAACCAATCAATGAAACAGACACACCTGCACAGTTGGAAA
TGGAGGATGAAGATACAATTGATGTGTTCCAACAGCAGACGGGAGGTGTCTACTAGGAATTCTGCAGATA
TCCATCACACTGGCGGCCGCTCGAGGTTAACGAATTCTACCGGGTAGGGGAGGCGCTTTTCCCAAGGCAG
TCTGGAGCATGCGCTTTAGCAGCCCCGCTGGGCACTTGGCGCTACACAAGTGGCCTCTGGCCTCGCACAC
ATTCCACATCCACCGGTAGGCGCCAACCGGCTCCGTTCTTTGGTGGCCCCTTCGCGCCACCTTCTACTCC
TCCCCTAGTCAGGAAGTTCCCCCCCGCCCCGCAGCTCGCGTCGTGCAGGACGTGACAAATGGAAGTAGCA
CGTCTCACTAGTCTCGTGCAGATGGACAGCACCGCTGAGCAATGGAAGCGGGTAGGCCTTTGGGGCAGCG
GCCAATAGCAGCTTTGCTCCTTCGCTTTCTGGGCTCAGAGGCTGGGAAGGGGTGGGTCCGGGGGCGGGCT
CAGGGGCGGGCTCAGGGGCGGGGCGGGCGCCCGAAGGTCCTCCGGAGGCCCGGCATTCTGCACGCTTCAA
AAGCGCACGTCTGCCGCGCTGTTCTCCTCTTCCTCATCTCCGGGCCTTTCGACCTGCAGCCCAAGCTTAC
CATGACCGAGTACAAGCCCACGGTGCGCCTCGCCACCCGCGACGACGTCCCCAGGGCCGTACGCACCCTC
GCCGCCGCGTTCGCCGACTACCCCGCCACGCGCCACACCGTCGATCCGGACCGCCACATCGAGCGGGTCA
CCGAGCTGCAAGAACTCTTCCTCACGCGCGTCGGGCTCGACATCGGCAAGGTGTGGGTCGCGGACGACGG
CGCCGCGGTGGCGGTCTGGACCACGCCGGAGAGCGTCGAAGCGGGGGCGGTGTTCGCCGAGATCGGCCCG
CGCATGGCCGAGTTGAGCGGTTCCCGGCTGGCCGCGCAGCAACAGATGGAAGGCCTCCTGGCGCCGCACC
GGCCCAAGGAGCCCGCGTGGTTCCTGGCCACCGTCGGCGTCTCGCCCGACCACCAGGGCAAGGGTCTGGG
CAGCGCCGTCGTGCTCCCCGGAGTGGAGGCGGCCGAGCGCGCCGGGGTGCCCGCCTTCCTGGAGACCTCC
GCGCCCCGCAACCTCCCCTTCTACGAGCGGCTCGGCTTCACCGTCACCGCCGACGTCGAGGTGCCCGAAG
GACCGCGCACCTGGTGCATGACCCGCAAGCCCGGTGCCTGACGCCCGCCCCACGACCCGCAGCGCCCGAC
CGAAAGGAGCGCACGACCCCATGCATCGATAAAATAAAAGATTTTATTTAGTCTCCAGAAAAAGGGGGGA
ATGAAAGACCCCACCTGTAGGTTTGGCAAGCTAGCTTAAGTAACGCCATTTTGCAAGGCATGGAAAATAC
ATAACTGAGAATAGAGAAGTTCAGATCAAGGTTAGGAACAGAGAGACAGCAGAATATGGGCCAAACAGGA
TATCTGTGGTAAGCAGTTCCTGCCCCGGCTCAGGGCCAAGAACAGATGGTCCCCAGATGCGGTCCCGCCC
TCAGCAGTTTCTAGAGAACCATCAGATGTTTCCAGGGTGCCCCAAGGACCTGAAATGACCCTGTGCCTTA
TTTGAACTAACCAATCAGTTCGCTTCTCGCTTCTGTTCGCGCGCTTCTGCTCCCCGAGCTCAATAAAAGA
GCCCACAACCCCTCACTCGGCGCGCCAGTCCTCCGATAGACTGCGTCGCCCGGGTACCCGTGTATCCAAT
AAACCCTCTTGCAGTTGCATCCGACTTGTGGTCTCGCTGTTCCTTGGGAGGGTCTCCTCTGAGTGATTGA
CTACCCGTCAGCGGGGGTCTTTCATGGGTAACAGTTTCTTGAAGTTGGAGAACAACATTCTGAGGGTAGG
AGTCGAATATTAAGTAATCCTGACTCAATTAGCCACTGTTTTGAATCCACATACTCCAATACTCCTGAAA
TAGTTCATTATGGACAGCGCAGAAAGAGCTGGGGAGAATTGTGAAATTGTTATCCGCTCACAATTCCACA
CAACATACGAGCCGGAAGCATAAAGTGTAAAGCCTGGGGTGCCTAATGAGTGAGCTAACTCACATTAATT
GCGTTGCGCTCACTGCCCGCTTTCCAGTCGGGAAACCTGTCGTGCCAGCTGCATTAATGAATCGGCCAAC
GCGCGGGGAGAGGCGGTTTGCGTATTGGGCGCTCTTCCGCTTCCTCGCTCACTGACTCGCTGCGCTCGGT
CGTTCGGCTGCGGCGAGCGGTATCAGCTCACTCAAAGGCGGTAATACGGTTATCCACAGAATCAGGGGAT
AACGCAGGAAAGAACATGTGAGCAAAAGGCCAGCAAAAGGCCAGGAACCGTAAAAAGGCCGCGTTGCTGG
CGTTTTTCCATAGGCTCCGCCCCCCTGACGAGCATCACAAAAATCGACGCTCAAGTCAGAGGTGGCGAAA
CCCGACAGGACTATAAAGATACCAGGCGTTTCCCCCTGGAAGCTCCCTCGTGCGCTCTCCTGTTCCGACC
CTGCCGCTTACCGGATACCTGTCCGCCTTTCTCCCTTCGGGAAGCGTGGCGCTTTCTCATAGCTCACGCT
GTAGGTATCTCAGTTCGGTGTAGGTCGTTCGCTCCAAGCTGGGCTGTGTGCACGAACCCCCCGTTCAGCC
CGACCGCTGCGCCTTATCCGGTAACTATCGTCTTGAGTCCAACCCGGTAAGACACGACTTATCGCCACTG
GCAGCAGCCACTGGTAACAGGATTAGCAGAGCGAGGTATGTAGGCGGTGCTACAGAGTTCTTGAAGTGGT
GGCCTAACTACGGCTACACTAGAAGAACAGTATTTGGTATCTGCGCTCTGCTGAAGCCAGTTACCTTCGG
AAAAAGAGTTGGTAGCTCTTGATCCGGCAAACAAACCACCGCTGGTAGCGGTGGTTTTTTTGTTTGCAAG
CAGCAGATTACGCGCAGAAAAAAAGGATCTCAAGAAGATCCTTTGATCTTTTCTACGGGGTCTGACGCTC
AGTGGAACGAAAACTCACGTTAAGGGATTTTGGTCATGAGATTATCAAAAAGGATCTTCACCTAGATCCT
TTTAAATTAAAAATGAAGTTTTAAATCAATCTAAAGTATATATGAGTAAACTTGGTCTGACAGTTACCAA
TGCTTAATCAGTGAGGCACCTATCTCAGCGATCTGTCTATTTCGTTCATCCATAGTTGCCTGACTCCCCG
TCGTGTAGATAACTACGATACGGGAGGGCTTACCATCTGGCCCCAGTGCTGCAATGATACCGCGAGACCC
ACGCTCACCGGCTCCAGATTTATCAGCAATAAACCAGCCAGCCGGAAGGGCCGAGCGCAGAAGTGGTCCT
GCAACTTTATCCGCCTCCATCCAGTCTATTAATTGTTGCCGGGAAGCTAGAGTAAGTAGTTCGCCAGTTA
ATAGTTTGCGCAACGTTGTTGCCATTGCTACAGGCATCGTGGTGTCACGCTCGTCGTTTGGTATGGCTTC
ATTCAGCTCCGGTTCCCAACGATCAAGGCGAGTTACATGATCCCCCATGTTGTGCAAAAAAGCGGTTAGC
TCCTTCGGTCCTCCGATCGTTGTCAGAAGTAAGTTGGCCGCAGTGTTATCACTCATGGTTATGGCAGCAC
TGCATAATTCTCTTACTGTCATGCCATCCGTAAGATGCTTTTCTGTGACTGGTGAGTACTCAACCAAGTC
ATTCTGAGAATAGTGTATGCGGCGACCGAGTTGCTCTTGCCCGGCGTCAATACGGGATAATACCGCGCCA
CATAGCAGAACTTTAAAAGTGCTCATCATTGGAAAACGTTCTTCGGGGCGAAAACTCTCAAGGATCTTAC
CGCTGTTGAGATCCAGTTCGATGTAACCCACTCGTGCACCCAACTGATCTTCAGCATCTTTTACTTTCAC
CAGCGTTTCTGGGTGAGCAAAAACAGGAAGGCAAAATGCCGCAAAAAAGGGAATAAGGGCGACACGGAAA
TGTTGAATACTCATACTCTTCCTTTTTCAATATTATTGAAGCATTTATCAGGGTTATTGTCTCATGAGCG
GATACATATTTGAATGTATTTAGAAAAATAAACAAATAGGGGTTCCGCGCACATTTCCCCGAAAAGTGCC
ACCTGACGTCTAAGAAACCATTATTATCATGACATTAACCTATAAAAATAGGCGTATCACGAGGCCCTTT
CGTCTCGCGCGTTTCGGTGATGACGGTGAAAACCTCTGACACATGCAGCTCCCGGAGACGGTCACAGCTT
GTCTGTAAGCGGATGCCGGGAGCAGACAAGCCCGTCAGGGCGCGTCAGCGGGTGTTGGCGGGTGTCGGGG
CTGGCTTAACTATGCGGCATCAGAGCAGATTGTACTGAGAGTGCACCATATGCGGTGTGAAATACCGCAC
AGATGCGTAAGGAGAAAATACCGCATCAGGCGCCATTCGCCATTCAGGCTGCGCAACTGTTGGGAAGGGC
GATCGGTGCGGGCCTCTTCGCTATTACGCCAGCTGGCGAAAGGGGGATGTGCTGCAAGGCGATTAAGTTG
GGTAACGCCAGGGTTTTCCCAGTCACGACGTTGTAAAACGACGGCGCAAGGAATGGTGCATGCAAGGAGA
TGGCGCCCAACAGTCCCCCGGCCACGGGGCCTGCCACCATACCCACGCCGAAACAAGCGCTCATGAGCCC
GAAGTGGCGAGCCCGATCTTCCCCATCGGTGATGTCGGCGATATAGGCGCCAGCAACCGCACCTGTGGCG
CCGGTGATGCCGGCCACGATGCGTCCGGCGTAGAGGCGATTAGTCCAATTTGTTAAAGACAGGATATCAG
TGGTCCAGGCTCTAGTTTTGACTCAACAATATCACCAGCTGAAGCCTATAGAGTACGAGCCATAGATAAA
ATAAAAGATTTTATTTAGTCTCCAGAAAAAGGGGGGAA
Features (pLannotate 1.2.2; 20 found; start..end, strand, type, name):
    579..920     +  misc_feature   MESV Ψ: packaging signal of murine embryonic stem cell virus
    987..1403    +  CDS            gag (truncated): truncated Moloney murine leukemia virus (MMLV) gag gene lacking the start codon
   1422..1440    +  CDS            capTEV™ (fragment): composite tag for in vivo biotinylation, TEV protease cleavage, and 6xHis tagging
   1449..1727    +  CDS            SUMO2: human small ubiquitin-related modifier 2
   1792..2291    +  promoter       PGK promoter: mouse phosphoglycerate kinase 1 promoter
   2312..2911    +  CDS            PuroR: puromycin N-acetyltransferase; pac from Streptomyces alboniger; confers resistance to puromycin
   3011..3525    +  LTR            3' LTR: 3' long terminal repeat from murine embryonic stem cell virus
   3687..3703    -  protein_bind   lac operator: The lac repressor binds to the lac operator to inhibit transcription in E. coli. This inhibition can be relieved by adding lactose or isopropyl-β-D-thiogalactopyranoside (IPTG). lac repressor encoded by lacI
   3711..3741    -  promoter       lac promoter: promoter for the E. coli lac operon
   3756..3777    -  protein_bind   CAP binding site: CAP binding activates transcription in the presence of cAMP. E. coli catabolite activator protein
   3790..3882    -  CDS            lacI (fragment): lac repressor; lacI; The lac repressor binds to the lac operator to inhibit transcription in E. coli. This inhibition can be relieved by adding lactose or isopropyl-β-D-thiogalactopyranoside (IPTG).
   4065..4653    -  rep_origin     ori: high-copy-number ColE1/pMB1/pBR322/pUC origin of replication
   4824..5684    -  CDS            AmpR: β-lactamase; bla; confers resistance to ampicillin, carbenicillin, and related antibiotics
   5685..5789    -  promoter       AmpR promoter: bla
   5884..5919    +  CDS            rop (fragment): Rop protein, which maintains plasmids at low copy number; rop
   6021..6120    +  misc_feature   bom (fragment): basis of mobility region from pBR322
   6126..6275    -  CDS            lacZα (fragment): LacZα fragment of β-galactosidase; lacZ fragment
   6275..6476    -  CDS            TcR (fragment): tetracycline efflux protein; tet; confers resistance to tetracycline
   6477..6575    +  CDS            env (fragment): murine leukemia virus gPr80 envelope polyprotein precursor; env; proteolytically cleaved into gp70SU and p15TM subunits
   6617..515     +  LTR            5' LTR (across the origin): 5' long terminal repeat from murine embryonic stem cell virus
