[The description below was written by a language model from this plasmid's Addgene catalogue record and pLannotate feature annotations shown in this document.]
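Description:
MSCVpuro-6xHis_SUMO2 is a gammaretroviral expression vector built on the MSCVpuro backbone (murine stem cell virus) for stable delivery of N-terminally 6xHis-tagged wild-type human SUMO2 into mammalian cells. In bacteria it is maintained through a high-copy ColE1/pUC-type origin and an ampicillin resistance gene (β-lactamase with its own promoter). The remaining bacterial annotations (fragments of lacI, lacZα, rop, bom and TcR, plus a lac promoter/operator) are backbone remnants with no evident role. The catalogue gives a total size of 6,649 bp, while the sequenced record behind the feature table is 6,618 nt.

The proviral region is flanked by MESV-derived 5' and 3' LTRs and carries the Ψ packaging signal followed by a truncated, start-codon-less MMLV gag segment, which extends the packaging signal so that the transcript is efficiently encapsidated when gag, pol and env are supplied in trans by a packaging cell line. Immediately downstream lies a short His-tag segment (annotated as a capTEV fragment) followed by the SUMO2 coding sequence, which was introduced by Gateway cloning. Although the catalogue lists the PGK promoter for the insert, the feature map places the mouse PGK promoter after SUMO2 and directly upstream of the puromycin N-acetyltransferase gene. This arrangement suggests that the tagged SUMO2 is transcribed from the 5' LTR, while PGK drives the puromycin marker used to select transduced cells.

The His tag allows SUMO2 and its covalent conjugates to be captured on nickel affinity resin, so the construct suits enrichment and identification of SUMOylated substrates. The associated publication concerns the dependence of Ras/Raf-driven oncogenesis on the SUMO E2 enzyme Ubc9.
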