Addgene plasmid #164938: MSCVpuro-6xHis_SUMO2
Purpose: Expresses 6xHis tagged human Small Ubiquitin Like Modifier 2 (SUMO2) wild type cDNA
Depositing lab: Ji Luo. Depositing organization: National Cancer Institute (NCI). Publication: Oncogenesis driven by the Ras/Raf pathway requires the SUMO E2 ligase Ubc9. Yu B, Swatkoski S, Holly A, Lee LC, Giroux V, Lee CS, Hsu D, Smith JL, Yuen G, Yue J, Ann DK, Simpson RM, Creighton CJ, Figg WD, Gucek M, Luo J. Proc Natl Acad Sci U S A. 2015 Apr 7;112(14):E1724-33. doi: 10.1073/pnas.1415569112. Epub 2015 Mar 24. PubMed 25805818.
Backbone
  Vector backbone: MSCVpuro
  Backbone size w/o insert (bp): 6325
  Total vector size (bp): 6649
  Vector type: Retroviral
  Selectable markers: Puromycin
Growth in bacteria
  Bacterial resistance: Ampicillin, 100 μg/mL
  Growth temperature: 37°C
  Growth strain: NEB Stable
  Copy number: High Copy
Gene/Insert
  Gene/Insert name: Small Ubiquitin Like Modifier 2 (alt name: SUMO-2)
  Species: H. sapiens (human)
  GenBank ID: NM_006937.4 NM_006937.4
  Entrez Gene: SUMO2 (a.k.a. HSMT3, SMT3B, SMT3H2, SUMO3, Smt3A)
  Promoter: PGK promoter
  Tag / fusion protein: 6XHIS (N terminal on insert)
  Cloning method: Gateway Cloning
  Sequencing primers: 5′ CCCTTGAACCTCCTCGTTCGACC; 3′ GACAAATGGAAGTAGCACGTCTC
Terms and licenses: Academic/Nonprofit Terms; Industry Terms: Not Available to Industry
How to cite: MSCVpuro-6xHis_SUMO2 was a gift from Ji Luo (Addgene plasmid # 164938 ; http://n2t.net/addgene:164938 ; RRID:Addgene_164938)
