>Addgene plasmid #164938 | MSCVpuro-6xHis_SUMO2 | depositor partial sequence | sequence record 320427 | SUMO2 cDNA sequence
ATGGCCGACGAAAAGCCCAAGGAAGGAGTCAAGACTGAGAACAACGATCATATTAATTTGAAGGTGGCGG
GGCAGGATGGTTCTGTGGTGCAGTTTAAGATTAAGAGGCATACACCACTTAGTAAACTAATGAAAGCCTA
TTGTGAACGACAGGGATTGTCAATGAGGCAGATCAGATTCCGATTTGACGGGCAACCAATCAATGAAACA
GACACACCTGCACAGTTGGAAATGGAGGATGAAGATACAATTGATGTGTTCCAACAGCAGACGGGAGGTG
TCTACTAG
